>Addgene plasmid #184534 | pVRC8400-SARS-CoV-2-RBD-SD1-BA.2-AVI | addgene full sequence | sequence record 364434 | Addgene NGS Result
CAGATTGTACTGAGAGTGCACCATATGCGGTGTGAAATACCGCACAGATGCGTAAGGAGAAAATACCGCA
TCAGATTGGCTATTGGCCATTGCATACGTTGTATCCATATCATAATATGTACATTTATATTGGCTCATGT
CCAACATTACCGCCATGTTGACATTGATTATTGACTAGTTATTAATAGTAATCAATTACGGGGTCATTAG
TTCATAGCCCATATATGGAGTTCCGCGTTACATAACTTACGGTAAATGGCCCGCCTGGCTGACCGCCCAA
CGACCCCCGCCCATTGACGTCAATAATGACGTATGTTCCCATAGTAACGCCAATAGGGACTTTCCATTGA
CGTCAATGGGTGGAGTATTTACGGTAAACTGCCCACTTGGCAGTACATCAAGTGTATCATATGCCAAGTA
CGCCCCCTATTGACGTCAATGACGGTAAATGGCCCGCCTGGCATTATGCCCAGTACATGACCTTATGGGA
CTTTCCTACTTGGCAGTACATCTACGTATTAGTCATCGCTATTACCATGGTGATGCGGTTTTGGCAGTAC
ATCAATGGGCGTGGATAGCGGTTTGACTCACGGGGATTTCCAAGTCTCCACCCCATTGACGTCAATGGGA
GTTTGTTTTGGCACCAAAATCAACGGGACTTTCCAAAATGTCGTAACAACTCCGCCCCATTGACGCAAAT
GGGCGGTAGGCGTGTACGGTGGGAGGTCTATATAAGCAGAGCTCGTTTAGTGAACCGTCAGATCGCCTGG
AGACGCCATCCACGCTGTTTTGACCTCCATAGAAGACACCGGGACCGATCCAGCCTCCATCGGCTCGCAT
CTCTCCTTCACGCGCCCGCCGCCCTACCTGAGGCCGCCATCCACGCCGGTTGAGTCGCGTTCTGCCGCCT
CCCGCCTGTGGTGCCTCCTGAACTGCGTCCGCCGTCTAGGTAAGTTTAAAGCTCAGGTCGAGACCGGGCC
TTTGTCCGGCGCTCCCTTGGAGCCTACCTAGACTCAGCCGGCTCTCCACGCTTTGCCTGACCCTGCTTGC
TCAACTCTAGTTAACGGTGGAGGGCAGTGTAGTCTGAGCAGTACTCGTTGCTGCCGCGCGCGCCACCAGA
CATAATAGCTGACAGACTAACAGACTGTTCCTTTCCATGGGTCTTTTCTGCAGTCACCGTCGTCGACACG
TGTGATCAGATATCGCGGCCGCTCTAGACCACCATGGGATGGTCATGTATCATCCTTTTTCTAGTAGCAA
CTGCAACCGGTGTACATTCCGCACCAGAGCTGCTGGGAGGACCTAGCGTGTTCCTGTTTCCCCCTAAGCC
TAAGGACACCCTGATGATCAGCCGGACCCCAGAGGTGACATGCGTGGTGGTGGACGTGTCCCACGAGGAC
CCCGAGGTGAAGTTCAACTGGTACGTGGATGGCGTGGAGGTGCACAATGCCAAGACCAAGCCAAGGGAGG
AGCAGTACAACTCTACCTATCGCGTGGTGAGCGTGCTGACAGTGCTGCACCAGGACTGGCTGAACGGCAA
GGAGTACAAGTGTAAGGTGTCTAATAAGGCCCTGCCTGCCCCAATCGAGAAGACCATCAGCAAGGCAAAG
GGACAGCCAAGGGAGCCTCAGGTGTATACCCTGCCACCCAGCCGCGACGAGCTGACAAAGAACCAGGTGT
CCCTGTACTGCCTGGTGAAGGGCTTCTATCCTTCCGATATCGCCGTGGAGTGGGAGTCTAATGGCCAGCC
AGAGAACAATTACAAGACCACACCTCCAGTGCTGGACTCCGATGGCTCTTTCTTTCTGTATTCCAAGCTG
ACCGTGGATAAGAGCCGGTGGCAGCAGGGCAACGTGTTTAGCTGTTCCGTGATGCACGAGGCCCTGCACA
ATCACTACACACAGAAGTCTCTGAGCCTGTCCCCCGGCAAGGGAGGAGGAGGCAGCGGCGGAGGAGGCTC
CGGAGGCGGCGGCTCTGGCGGCGGCGGCAGCGCCCCTGAACTGCTGGGAGGACCAAGCGTGTTCCTGTTT
CCACCTAAGCCCAAAGATACCCTGATGATCTCCAGGACCCCTGAAGTCACCTGCGTGGTCGTGGACGTGT
CTCATGAGGACCCCGAAGTCAAGTTCAACTGGTACGTGGACGGAGTCGAAGTCCATAACGCCAAGACCAA
GCCTAGAGAAGAGCAGTACAACTCCACCTATAGAGTGGTGTCTGTGCTGACAGTGCTGCATCAGGATTGG
CTGAATGGCAAGGAATATAAGTGTAAGGTGAGCAATAAGGCCCTGCCCGCCCCTATCGAGAAGACCATCT
CTAAAGCCAAAGGACAGCCAAGGGAGCCACAGGTGTATACACTGCCACCCAGCCGGGACGAGCTGACCAA
GAACCAGGTGAGCCTGACATGTCTGGTCAAGGGCTTCTACCCCAGTGACATTGCTGTGGAGTGGGAGTCC
AATGGCCAGCCTGAGAACAATTATAAAACTACCCCACCAGTGCTGGACAGCGATGGCTCCTTCTTTCTGA
CCAGCAAGCTGACAGTGGATAAGTCCCGCTGGCAGCAGGGAAACGTGTTTTCTTGTAGCGTGATGCATGA
GGCCCTGCATAACCACTACACCCAGAAGTCCCTGTCTCTGAGCCCAGGCAAGGGAGGCAGCGGAGGCGGA
GGCAGCGGAGGCCTGGAGGTGCTGTTTCAGGGCCCTCGGGTGCAGCCTACAGAGAGCATCGTGCGATTTC
CAAACATTACCAACCTCTGCCCCTTCGATGAGGTGTTTAACGCCACAAGATTTGCCTCCGTTTACGCCTG
GAATAGAAAGAGAATCAGCAATTGTGTGGCCGACTACTCCGTGCTGTATAACTTTGCCCCGTTCTTCGCC
TTCAAGTGCTACGGCGTTTCCCCAACAAAGCTGAATGACCTGTGCTTCACCAACGTGTACGCCGACTCCT
TCGTAATTAGAGGCAATGAGGTGAGCCAGATCGCACCAGGCCAGACCGGTAACATCGCTGACTACAACTA
TAAGCTGCCTGATGATTTTACAGGCTGCGTGATCGCCTGGAACTCTAACAAACTGGATAGCAAGGTGGGC
GGCAACTACAACTACCTGTACCGGCTGTTTCGCAAGTCTAACCTGAAACCTTTCGAGAGAGACATCTCCA
CAGAGATCTACCAGGCCGGTAATAAACCTTGTAACGGGGTGGCAGGCTTCAACTGTTACTTCCCTCTGCG
TAGCTACGGCTTCCGTCCTACCTATGGAGTCGGCCACCAGCCATACCGGGTGGTCGTGCTGTCCTTCGAG
TTACTCCACGCCCCCGCCACCGTCTGCGGTCCTAAGAAGTCCACCAATCTGGTTAAGAACAAATGCGTGA
ACTTCAACTTCAACGGCCTGACCGGGACCGGCGTGCTGACCGAAAGCAACAAAAAGTTCCTCCCCTTCCA
GCAGTTCGGCCGTGATATCGCTGACACCACAGATGCCGTCAGAGATCCACAGACCCTGGAAATCCTGGAT
ATTACACCCTGCTCCGGAGGAGGCCTGGTGCCACAGCAGAGCGGAGGCCTGAACGACATCTTCGAGGCCC
AGAAGATCGAGTGGCACGAGGGCTGATGAGGATCCAGATCTGCTGTGCCTTCTAGTTGCCAGCCATCTGT
TGTTTGCCCCTCCCCCGTGCCTTCCTTGACCCTGGAAGGTGCCACTCCCACTGTCCTTTCCTAATAAAAT
GAGGAAATTGCATCGCATTGTCTGAGTAGGTGTCATTCTATTCTGGGGGGTGGGGTGGGGCAGGACAGCA
AGGGGGAGGATTGGGAAGACAATAGCAGGCATGCTGGGGATGCGGTGGGCTCTATGGGTACCCAGGTGCT
GAAGAATTGACCCGGTTCCTCCTGGGCCAGAAAGAAGCAGGCACATCCCCTTCTCTGTGACACACCCTGT
CCACGCCCCTGGTTCTTAGTTCCAGCCCCACTCATAGGACACTCATAGCTCAGGAGGGCTCCGCCTTCAA
TCCCACCCGCTAAAGTACTTGGAGCGGTCTCTCCCTCCCTCATCAGCCCACCAAACCAAACCTAGCCTCC
AAGAGTGGGAAGAAATTAAAGCAAGATAGGCTATTAAGTGCAGAGGGAGAGAAAATGCCTCCAACATGTG
AGGAAGTAATGAGAGAAATCATAGAATTTTAAGGCCATGATTTAAGGCCATCATGGCCTTAATCTTCCGC
TTCCTCGCTCACTGACTCGCTGCGCTCGGTCGTTCGGCTGCGGCGAGCGGTATCAGCTCACTCAAAGGCG
GTAATACGGTTATCCACAGAATCAGGGGATAACGCAGGAAAGAACATGTGAGCAAAAGGCCAGCAAAAGG
CCAGGAACCGTAAAAAGGCCGCGTTGCTGGCGTTTTTCCATAGGCTCCGCCCCCCTGACGAGCATCACAA
AAATCGACGCTCAAGTCAGAGGTGGCGAAACCCGACAGGACTATAAAGATACCAGGCGTTTCCCCCTGGA
AGCTCCCTCGTGCGCTCTCCTGTTCCGACCCTGCCGCTTACCGGATACCTGTCCGCCTTTCTCCCTTCGG
GAAGCGTGGCGCTTTCTCATAGCTCACGCTGTAGGTATCTCAGTTCGGTGTAGGTCGTTCGCTCCAAGCT
GGGCTGTGTGCACGAACCCCCCGTTCAGCCCGACCGCTGCGCCTTATCCGGTAACTATCGTCTTGAGTCC
AACCCGGTAAGACACGACTTATCGCCACTGGCAGCAGCCACTGGTAACAGGATTAGCAGAGCGAGGTATG
TAGGCGGTGCTACAGAGTTCTTGAAGTGGTGGCCTAACTACGGCTACACTAGAAGAACAGTATTTGGTAT
CTGCGCTCTGCTGAAGCCAGTTACCTTCGGAAAAAGAGTTGGTAGCTCTTGATCCGGCAAACAAACCACC
GCTGGTAGCGGTGGTTTTTTTGTTTGCAAGCAGCAGATTACGCGCAGAAAAAAAGGATCTCAAGAAGATC
CTTTGATCTTTTCTACGGGGTCTGACGCTCAGTGGAACGAAAACTCACGTTAAGGGATTTTGGTCATGAG
ATTATCAAAAAGGATCTTCACCTAGATCCTTTTAAATTAAAAATGAAGTTTTAAATCAATCTAAAGTATA
TATGAGTAAACTTGGTCTGACAGTTACCAATGCTTAATCAGTGAGGCACCTATCTCAGCGATCTGTCTAT
TTCGTTCATCCATAGTTGCCTGACTCGGGGGGGGGGNGCGCTGAGGTCTGCCTCGTGAAGAAGGTGTTGC
TGACTCATACCAGGCCTGAATCGCCCCATCATCCAGCCAGAAAGTGAGGGAGCCACGGTTGATGAGAGCT
TTGTTGTAGGTGGACCAGTTGGTGATTTTGAACTTTTGCTTTGCCACGGAACGGTCTGCGTTGTCGGGAA
GATGCGTGATCTGATCCTTCAACTCAGCAAAAGTTCGATTTATTCAACAAAGCCGCCGTCCCGTCAAGTC
AGCGTAATGCTCTGCCAGTGTTACAACCAATTAACCAATTCTGATTAGAAAAACTCATCGAGCATCAAAT
GAAACTGCAATTTATTCATATCAGGATTATCAATACCATATTTTTGAAAAAGCCGTTTCTGTAATGAAGG
AGAAAACTCACCGAGGCAGTTCCATAGGATGGCAAGATCCTGGTATCGGTCTGCGATTCCGACTCGTCCA
ACATCAATACAACCTATTAATTTCCCCTCGTCAAAAATAAGGTTATCAAGTGAGAAATCACCATGAGTGA
CGACTGAATCCGGTGAGAATGGCAAAAGCTTATGCATTTCTTTCCAGACTTGTTCAACAGGCCAGCCATT
ACGCTCGTCATCAAAATCACTCGCATCAACCAAACCGTTATTCATTCGTGATTGCGCCTGAGCGAGACGA
AATACGCGATCGCTGTTAAAAGGACAATTACAAACAGGAATCGAATGCAACCGGCGCAGGAACACTGCCA
GCGCATCAACAATATTTTCACCTGAATCAGGATATTCTTCTAATACCTGGAATGCTGTTTTCCCGGGGAT
CGCAGTGGTGAGTAACCATGCATCATCAGGAGTACGGATAAAATGCTTGATGGTCGGAAGAGGCATAAAT
TCCGTCAGCCAGTTTAGTCTGACCATCTCATCTGTAACATCATTGGCAACGCTACCTTTGCCATGTTTCA
GAAACAACTCTGGCGCATCGGGCTTCCCATACAATCGATAGATTGTCGCACCTGATTGCCCGACATTATC
GCGAGCCCATTTATACCCATATAAATCAGCATCCATGTTGGAATTTAATCGCGGCCTCGAGCAAGACGTT
TCCCGTTGAATATGGCTCATAACACCCCTTGTATTACTGTTTATGTAAGCAGACAGTTTTATTGTTCATG
ATGATATATTTTTATCTTGTGCAATGTAACATCAGAGATTTTGAGACACAACGTGGCTTTCCCCCCNCCC
CCATTATTGAAGCATTTATCAGGGTTATTGTCTCATGAGCGGATACATATTTGAATGTATTTAGAAAAAT
AAACAAATAGGGGTTCCGCGCACATTTCCCCGAAAAGTGCCACCTGACGTCTAAGAAACCATTATTATCA
TGACATTAACCTATAAAAATAGGCGTATCACGAGGCCCTTTCGTCTCGCGCGTTTCGGTGATGACGGTGA
AAACCTCTGACACATGCAGCTCCCGGAGACGGTCACAGCTTGTCTGTAAGCGGATGCCGGGAGCAGACAA
GCCCGTCAGGGCGCGTCAGCGGGTGTTGGCGGGTGTCGGGGCTGGCTTAACTATGCGGCATCAGAG
Features (pLannotate 1.2.2; 15 found; start..end, strand, type, name):
    160..539     +  enhancer       CMV enhancer: human cytomegalovirus immediate early enhancer
    540..743     +  promoter       CMV promoter: human cytomegalovirus (CMV) immediate early promoter
    832..1059    +  LTR            5' LTR (truncated) (fragment): truncated 5' long terminal repeat (LTR) from human T-cell leukemia virus (HTLV) type 1
   1063..1173    +  intron         CMV intron (fragment): modified intron A from human cytomegalovirus
   1224..1292    +  CDS            Ighv1-61 (fragment): HVM05_MOUSE - Also known as Igh-VJ558. Experimental evidence at protein level: Swiss-Prot protein existence level 1. From Mus musculus (Mouse).
   1626..2642    +  CDS            IGHG1: IGHG1_HUMAN - Experimental evidence at protein level: Swiss-Prot protein existence level 1. Constant region of immunoglobulin heavy chains. Immunoglobulins, also known as antibodies, are membrane-bound or secreted glycoproteins produced by B lymphocytes. In the recognition phase of humoral immunity, the membrane-bound immunoglobulins serve as receptors which, upon binding of a specific antigen, trigger the clonal expansion and differentiation of B lymphocytes into immunoglobulins- secreting plasma cells. Secreted immunoglobulins mediate the effector phase of humoral immunity, which results in
   2697..3524    +  CDS            S (fragment): SPIKE_SARS2 - Experimental evidence at protein level: Swiss-Prot protein existence level 1. [Spike glycoprotein]: May down-regulate host tetherin (BST2) by lysosomal degradation, thereby counteracting its antiviral activity. From Severe acute respiratory syndrome coronavirus 2 (2019-nCoV) (SARS-CoV-2).
   3613..3837    +  polyA_signal   bGH poly(A) signal: bovine growth hormone polyadenylation signal
   4375..4963    -  rep_origin     ori: high-copy-number ColE1/pMB1/pBR322/pUC origin of replication
   5135..5206    -  CDS            bla(M) (fragment): β-lactamase lacking the signal sequence; bla(M); allows cytosolic expression of β-lactamase
   5218..5364    -  CDS            TRA2_ECOLX (fragment): Protein predicted: Swiss-Prot protein existence level 4. Required for transposition of transposon Tn903. From Escherichia coli.
   5505..6320    -  CDS            KanR: aminoglycoside phosphotransferase; aph(3')-Ia; confers resistance to kanamycin in bacteria or G418 (Geneticin®) in eukaryotes
   6443..6530    -  promoter       AmpR promoter (fragment): bla
   6625..6660    +  CDS            rop (fragment): Rop protein, which maintains plasmids at low copy number; rop
   6762..74      +  misc_feature   bom (fragment) (across the origin): basis of mobility region from pBR322
