[The description below was written by a language model from this plasmid's Addgene catalogue record and pLannotate feature annotations shown in this document.]
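Description:
pVRC8400-SARS-CoV-2-RBD-SD1-BA.2-AVI is a 6.8 kb mammalian expression plasmid built on the pVRC8400 backbone for producing a secreted SARS-CoV-2 spike subdomain. It is propagated in E. coli through a high-copy ColE1/pUC-type origin and selected with kanamycin via an aph(3')-Ia resistance gene. The annotated fragments of bla, rop, bom and a Tn903 transposase appear to be non-functional remnants of the backbone's construction history.

The expression cassette is driven by the human CMV immediate-early enhancer and promoter. These are followed by a truncated HTLV-1 5' LTR segment and a modified CMV intron A fragment, elements that generally enhance transcript processing and expression, and the cassette ends at a bovine growth hormone polyadenylation signal. The open reading frame begins with a short fragment of a mouse immunoglobulin heavy-chain variable gene, which presumably serves as the secretion leader. Human IGHG1 constant-region sequence comes next and corresponds to the single-chain Fc (scFc) named in the record. Downstream lies the spike fragment covering the receptor-binding domain and adjacent SD1 subdomain.

According to the catalogue fields, an HRV3C protease site separates the scFc from the spike portion and an AVI tag sits at its C terminus, though neither short element is annotated in the feature table. The insert carries the sixteen BA.2 (Omicron sublineage) RBD substitutions, from G339D through Y505H.

This layout suggests Fc-based affinity capture of the secreted fusion, release of RBD-SD1 by HRV3C cleavage, and site-specific biotinylation at the AVI tag. That fits the associated publication's description of molecular probes for spike subdomains of SARS-CoV-2 variants, which are typically used for antibody binding studies or sorting of antigen-specific B cells.
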