Addgene plasmid #184534: pVRC8400-SARS-CoV-2-RBD-SD1-BA.2-AVI
Purpose: Expresses SARS-CoV-2 RBD-SD1 domain from the BA.2 variant with single chain Fc, HRV3C protease cleavage site, and AVI tag
Depositing lab: Peter Kwong. Depositing organization: National Institute of Allergy and Infectious Diseases (NIAID). Publication: Molecular probes of spike ectodomain and its subdomains for SARS-CoV-2 variants, Alpha through Omicron. Teng IT, Nazzari AF, Choe M, Liu T, Oliveira de Souza M, Petrova Y, Tsybovsky Y, Wang S, Zhang B, Artamonov M, Madan B, Huang A, Lopez Acevedo SN, Pan X, Ruckwardt TJ, DeKosky BJ, Mascola JR, Misasi J, Sullivan NJ, Zhou T, Kwong PD. PLoS One. 2022 May 24;17(5):e0268767. doi: 10.1371/journal.pone.0268767. eCollection 2022. PubMed 35609088.
Backbone
  Vector backbone: pVRC8400
  Vector type: Mammalian Expression
Growth in bacteria
  Bacterial resistance: Kanamycin, 50 μg/mL
  Growth temperature: 37°C
  Growth strain: DH5alpha
  Copy number: Unknown
Gene/Insert
  Gene/Insert name: SARS-CoV-2-RBD-SD1-BA.2
  Mutation: G339D, S371F, S373P, S375F, T376A, D405N, R408S, K417N, N440K, S477N, T478K, E484A, Q493R, Q498R, N501Y, Y505H
  Entrez Gene: S (a.k.a. GU280_gp02, spike glycoprotein)
  Tag / fusion protein: scFc (N terminal on insert); HRV3C (N terminal on insert); AVI (C terminal on insert)
Terms and licenses: Academic/Nonprofit Terms; Industry Terms: Not Available to Industry
Depositor comments: Please visit https://www.biorxiv.org/content/10.1101/2021.12.29.474491v1 for bioRxiv preprint.
How to cite: pVRC8400-SARS-CoV-2-RBD-SD1-BA.2-AVI was a gift from Peter Kwong (Addgene plasmid # 184534 ; http://n2t.net/addgene:184534 ; RRID:Addgene_184534)
